>Addgene plasmid #47171 | TAL3452 | depositor partial sequence | sequence record 67258 | Insert sequence
ATGGACTACAAAGACCATGACGGTGATTATAAAGATCATGACATCGATTACAAGGATGACGATGACAAGA
TGGCCCCCAAGAAGAAGAGGAAGGTGGGCATTCACCGCGGGGTACCTATGGTGGACTTGAGGACACTCGG
TTATTCGCAACAGCAACAGGAGAAAATCAAGCCTAAGGTCAGGAGCACCGTCGCGCAACACCACGAGGCG
CTTGTGGGGCATGGCTTCACTCATGCGCATATTGTCGCGCTTTCACAGCACCCTGCGGCGCTTGGGACGG
TGGCTGTCAAATACCAAGATATGATTGCGGCCCTGCCCGAAGCCACGCACGAGGCAATTGTAGGGGTCGG
TAAACAGTGGTCGGGAGCGCGAGCACTTGAGGCGCTGCTGACTGTGGCGGGTGAGCTTAGGGGGCCTCCG
CTCCAGCTCGACACCGGGCAGCTGCTGAAGATCGCGAAGAGAGGGGGAGTAACAGCGGTAGAGGCAGTGC
ACGCCTGGCGCAATGCGCTCACCGGGGCCCCCTTGAACCTGACCCCAGACCAGGTAGTCGCAATCGCGTC
AAACGGAGGGGGAAAGCAAGCCCTGGAAACCGTGCAAAGGTTGTTGCCGGTCCTTTGTCAAGACCACGGC
CTTACACCGGAGCAAGTCGTGGCCATTGCAAATAATAACGGTGGCAAACAGGCTCTTGAGACGGTTCAGA
GACTTCTCCCAGTTCTCTGTCAAGCCCACGGGCTGACTCCCGATCAAGTTGTAGCGATTGCGTCCAACGG
TGGAGGGAAACAAGCATTGGAGACTGTCCAACGGCTCCTTCCCGTGTTGTGTCAAGCCCACGGTTTGACG
CCTGCACAAGTGGTCGCCATCGCCTCGAATGGCGGCGGTAAGCAGGCGCTGGAAACAGTACAGCGCCTGC
TGCCTGTACTGTGCCAGGATCATGGACTGACCCCAGACCAGGTAGTCGCAATCGCGTCACATGACGGGGG
AAAGCAAGCCCTGGAAACCGTGCAAAGGTTGTTGCCGGTCCTTTGTCAAGACCACGGCCTTACACCGGAG
CAAGTCGTGGCCATTGCAAGCAATGGGGGTGGCAAACAGGCTCTTGAGACGGTTCAGAGACTTCTCCCAG
TTCTCTGTCAAGCCCACGGGCTGACTCCCGATCAAGTTGTAGCGATTGCGTCGCATGACGGAGGGAAACA
AGCATTGGAGACTGTCCAACGGCTCCTTCCCGTGTTGTGTCAAGCCCACGGTTTGACGCCTGCACAAGTG
GTCGCCATCGCCTCCAATATTGGCGGTAAGCAGGCGCTGGAAACAGTACAGCGCCTGCTGCCTGTACTGT
GCCAGGATCATGGACTGACCCCAGACCAGGTAGTCGCAATCGCGTCAAACGGAGGGGGAAAGCAAGCCCT
GGAAACCGTGCAAAGGTTGTTGCCGGTCCTTTGTCAAGACCACGGCCTTACACCGGAGCAAGTCGTGGCC
ATTGCATCCCACGACGGTGGCAAACAGGCTCTTGAGACGGTTCAGAGACTTCTCCCAGTTCTCTGTCAAG
CCCACGGGCTGACTCCCGATCAAGTTGTAGCGATTGCGTCGAACATTGGAGGGAAACAAGCATTGGAGAC
TGTCCAACGGCTCCTTCCCGTGTTGTGTCAAGCCCACGGTTTGACGCCTGCACAAGTGGTCGCCATCGCC
AGCCATGATGGCGGTAAGCAGGCGCTGGAAACAGTACAGCGCCTGCTGCCTGTACTGTGCCAGGATCATG
GACTGACCCCAGACCAGGTAGTCGCAATCGCGTCAAACGGAGGGGGAAAGCAAGCCCTGGAAACCGTGCA
AAGGTTGTTGCCGGTCCTTTGTCAAGACCACGGCCTTACACCGGAGCAAGTCGTGGCCATTGCAAATAAT
AACGGTGGCAAACAGGCTCTTGAGACGGTTCAGAGACTTCTCCCAGTTCTCTGTCAAGCCCACGGGCTGA
CTCCCGATCAAGTTGTAGCGATTGCGAATAACAATGGAGGGAAACAAGCATTGGAGACTGTCCAACGGCT
CCTTCCCGTGTTGTGTCAAGCCCACGGTTTGACGCCTGCACAAGTGGTCGCCATCGCCTCCAATATTGGC
GGTAAGCAGGCGCTGGAAACAGTACAGCGCCTGCTGCCTGTACTGTGCCAGGATCATGGACTGACACCCG
AACAGGTGGTCGCCATTGCTTCTAATGGGGGAGGACGGCCAGCCTTGGAG
