>Addgene plasmid #47171 | TAL3452 | addgene partial sequence | sequence record 68682 | JDS-TALEN-F 5'-TAGGGGTCGGTAAACAGTGG-3'
ACTGTGGCGGGTGAGCTTAGGGGGCCTCCGCTCCAGCTCGACACCGGGCAGCTGCTGAAGATCGCGAAGA
GAGGGGGAGTAACAGCGGTAGAGGCAGTGCACGCCTGGCGCAATGCGCTCACCGGGGCCCCCTTGAACCT
GACCCCAGACCAGGTAGTCGCAATCGCGTCAAACGGAGGGGGAAAGCAAGCCCTGGAAACCGTGCAAAGG
TTGTTGCCGGTCCTTTGTCAAGACCACGGCCTTACACCGGAGCAAGTCGTGGCCATTGCAAATAATAACG
GTGGCAAACAGGCTCTTGAGACGGTTCAGAGACTTCTCCCAGTTCTCTGTCAAGCCCACGGGCTGACTCC
CGATCAAGTTGTAGCGATTGCGTCCAACGGTGGAGGGAAACAAGCATTGGAGACTGTCCAACGGCTCCTT
CCCGTGTTGTGTCAAGCCCACGGTTTGACGCCTGCACAAGTGGTCGCCATCGCCTCGAATGGCGGCGGTA
AGCAGGCGCTGGAAACAGTACAGCGCCTGCTGCCTGTACTGTGCCAGGATCATGGACTGACCCCAGACCA
GGTAGTCGCAATCGCGTCACATGACGGGGGAAAGCAAGCCCTGGAAACCGTGCAAAGGTTGTTGCCGGTC
CTTTGTCAAGACCACGGCCTTACACCGGAGCAAGTCGTGGCCATTGCAAGCAATGGGGGTGGCAAACAGG
CTCTTGAGACGGTTCAGAGACTTCTCCCAGTTCTCTGTCAAGCCCACGGGCTGACTCCCGATCAAGTTGT
AGCGATTGCGTCGCATGACGGAGGGAAACAAGCATTGGAGACTGTCCAACGGCTCCTTCCCGTGTTGTGT
CAAGCCCACGGTTTGACGCCTGCACAAGTGGTCGCCATCGCCTCC
