[The description below was written by a language model from this plasmid's Addgene catalogue record.]
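Description:
TAL3452 is a TALEN expression plasmid that encodes the left-hand monomer of a nuclease pair directed against the zebrafish hsd17b1 gene. It is built on the JDS78 backbone, a roughly 6.4 kb vector listed as both a mammalian expression and T7 vector. It is maintained in E. coli as a high-copy plasmid under ampicillin selection. The record includes no feature table, so details such as the replication origin and polyadenylation signal are not explicitly documented, although the BGH reverse sequencing primer suggests a BGH terminator region downstream of the coding sequence.

The insert is about 1.4 kb and is an engineered TAL effector repeat array assembled to recognise a specific 18-nucleotide site in hsd17b1. It is not a fragment of the gene itself. The array was cloned through BsmBI sites that were destroyed in the process, which places it in frame with elements supplied by the backbone: an N-terminal 3X FLAG tag and a C-terminal wild-type FokI cleavage domain. Because FokI must dimerise to cut DNA, this left monomer is meant to be used with a matching right-hand TALEN that binds the opposite strand nearby. Cleavage then occurs in the spacer between the two sites, and error-prone repair can produce disrupting indels.

The CMV promoter drives expression in transfected cells. The T7 designation indicates that the construct can also serve as a template for in vitro transcription, presumably to make mRNA for embryo injection, although the record does not say so explicitly. This would fit the associated work on targeted gene disruption in somatic zebrafish cells, and the insert name marks the plasmid as part of a zebrafish community TALEN set.
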