Addgene plasmid #47171: TAL3452
Depositing lab: Keith Joung. Depositing organization: Massachusetts General Hospital. Publication: Targeted gene disruption in somatic zebrafish cells using engineered TALENs. Sander JD, Cade L, Khayter C, Reyon D, Peterson RT, Joung JK, Yeh JR. Nat Biotechnol. 2011 Aug 5;29(8):697-8. doi: 10.1038/nbt.1934. PubMed 21822241.
Backbone
  Vector backbone: JDS78
  Backbone manufacturer: Addgene plasmid #32290
  Backbone size w/o insert (bp): 6447
  Vector type: Mammalian Expression ; T7
Growth in bacteria
  Bacterial resistance: Ampicillin, 100 μg/mL
  Growth temperature: 37°C
  Growth strain: XL1 Blue
  Copy number: High Copy
Gene/Insert
  Gene/Insert name: ZebrafishCommunity-hsd17b1-left (alt name: hsd17b1)
  Species: D. rerio (zebrafish)
  Insert size (bp): 1430
  Entrez Gene: hsd17b1 (a.k.a. zfHSD17B1)
  Promoter: CMV
  Tag / fusion protein: 3X Flag (N terminal on backbone); WT FOKI (C terminal on backbone)
  Cloning method: Restriction Enzyme; 5′ cloning site BsmBI (destroyed during cloning); 3′ cloning site BsmBI (destroyed during cloning)
  Sequencing primers: 5′ CMV-F; 3′ BGH-rev
Terms and licenses: Academic/Nonprofit Terms; Industry Terms: Not Available to Industry
Depositor comments: Target binding site: TTGTTCTCATCACTGGAT It is strongly recommended that users perform a diagnostic digest to verify this plasmid prior to use. For example, a double digest of the plasmid with BamHI and KpnI should result in two bands at 2.3kb and 5.8kb.
How to cite: TAL3452 was a gift from Keith Joung (Addgene plasmid # 47171 ; http://n2t.net/addgene:47171 ; RRID:Addgene_47171)
